Addgene plasmid #56522: Clover-Cx43-7
Purpose: Localization: Gap Junctions, Excitation: 505, Emission: 515
Depositing lab: Michael Davidson. Depositing organization: Florida State University, Tallahassee. Publication: Improving FRET dynamic range with bright green and red fluorescent proteins. Lam AJ, St-Pierre F, Gong Y, Marshall JD, Cranfill PJ, Baird MA, McKeown MR, Wiedenmann J, Davidson MW, Schnitzer MJ, Tsien RY, Lin MZ. Nat Methods. 2012 Sep 9. doi: 10.1038/nmeth.2171. PubMed 22961245.
Backbone
  Vector backbone: Clover
  Backbone size w/o insert (bp): 4750
  Vector type: Mammalian Expression
  Selectable markers: Neomycin (select with G418)
Growth in bacteria
  Bacterial resistance: Kanamycin, 50 μg/mL
  Growth temperature: 37°C
  Growth strain: DH5alpha
  Copy number: High Copy
Gene/Insert
  Gene/Insert name: Cx43 (alt names: Rat Alpha-1 Connexin 43; NM_012567.2)
  Species: R. norvegicus (rat)
  Promoter: CMV
  Tag / fusion protein: Clover
  Cloning method: Unknown
  Sequencing primers: 5′ CMV-F; 3′ SV40pA-R
Terms and licenses: Academic/Nonprofit Terms; Industry Terms
Depositor comments: R. norvegicus (rat) Alpha-1 Connexin 43. Excitation = 505; Emission = 515
How to cite: Clover-Cx43-7 was a gift from Michael Davidson (Addgene plasmid # 56522 ; http://n2t.net/addgene:56522 ; RRID:Addgene_56522)
