[The description below was written by a language model from this plasmid's Addgene catalogue record.]
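Description:
Clover-Cx43-7 is a mammalian expression plasmid that produces rat alpha-1 connexin 43 (Cx43) fused to the bright green fluorescent protein Clover. It is built on a Clover vector backbone of about 4.75 kb (excluding the insert). The plasmid is maintained at high copy number in E. coli under kanamycin selection, and it carries a neomycin resistance marker so that transfected mammalian cells can be selected with G418. The record does not list the origin of replication or give a feature map. The use of an SV40 polyA reverse sequencing primer suggests that the expression cassette ends in an SV40 polyadenylation signal.

Expression of the fusion is driven by the CMV promoter, a strong constitutive promoter suited to transient or stable expression in a wide range of mammalian cell lines. Connexin 43 is a gap junction channel subunit that assembles into hemichannels and accumulates in plaques at cell-cell contacts, so the Clover fusion acts as a fluorescent marker for gap junctions. The recorded spectral values are excitation at 505 nm and emission at 515 nm, placing it in the standard green imaging channel. The record does not state whether Clover is attached to the N- or C-terminus of Cx43, nor what the "7" in the name refers to, although it may indicate a linker length. It also does not state the cloning method.

The construct belongs to a set of localization fusions associated with work on improved green and red fluorescent proteins for FRET. It is typically used for live- or fixed-cell imaging of gap junction localization, trafficking and plaque dynamics, and for demonstrating how Clover performs as a fusion tag.
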