>Addgene plasmid #56522 | Clover-Cx43-7 | depositor partial sequence | sequence record 87416 | insert sequence
CCGCTAGCGCTACCGGACTCAGATCTCGAGCTCAAGCTTCGAATTCGGCAGCACTTTTCTTTCATTGGGG
GGAAGGCGTGAGGAAAGTACCAAACAGCAGCAGACTTTTAAACTTTAAACAGACAGGTCTGAGAGCCTGA
ACTCTCATTTTTCCTTTGACTTCAGCCTCCAAGGAGTTCCACCAACTTTGGCGCGCCGGCTTCACTTTCA
TTAAGTGAAAGAGAGGTGCCCAGACATGGGTGACTGGAGTGCCTTGGGGAAGCTTCTGGACAAGGTCCAA
GCCTACTCCACCGCTGGAGGGAAGGTGTGGCTGTCAGTGCTCTTCATATTCAGAATCCTGCTCCTGGGGA
CAGCTGTTGAGTCAGCTTGGGGTGATGAACAGTCTGCCTTTCGCTGTAACACTCAACAACCTGGCTGCGA
AAACGTCTGCTATGACAAGTCCTTCCCCATCTCTCACGTGCGCTTCTGGGTCCTTCAGATCATATTCGTG
TCTGTGCCCACACTCCTGTACTTGGCCCATGTGTTCTATGTGATGAGGAAGGAAGAGAAGCTAAACAAGA
AAGAAGAGGAGCTCAAAGTGGCCCAGACTGACGGGGTCAACGTGGAGATGCACCTGAAGCAGATTGAAAT
CAAGAAGTTCAAGTACGGGATTGAAGAGCACGGCAAGGTGAAAATGAGGGGCGGCTTGCTGAGAACCTAC
ATCATCAGCATCCTCTTCAAGTCTGTCTTCGAGGTGGCCTTCCTGCTCATCCAGTGGTACATCTATGGGT
TCAGCTTGAGCGCGGTCTACACCTGCAAGAGAGATCCCTGCCCCCACCAGGTAGACTGCTTCCTCTCACG
TCCCACGGAGAAAACCATCTTCATCATCTTCATGCTGGTGGTGTCCTTGGTGTCTCTCGCTTTGAACATC
ATTGAGCTCTTCTACGTCTTCTTCAAAGGCGTTAAGGATCGCGTGAAGGGAAGAAGCGATCCTTACCACG
CCACCACTGGCCCACTGAGCCCATCAAAAGACTGCGGATCTCCAAAATACGCCTACTTCAATGGCTGCTC
CTCACCAACGGCTCCACTCTCGCCTATGTCTCCTCCTGGGTACAAGCTGGTTACTGGTGACAGAAACAAT
TCCTCGTGCCGCAATTACAACAAGCAAGCTAGCGAGCAAAACTGGGCGAACTACAGCGCAGAGCAAAATC
GCATGGGGCAGGCCGGAAGCACCATCTCCAACTCGCACGCCCAGCCGTTCGATTTCCCCGACGACAACCA
GAATGCCAAAAAAGTTGCTGCTGGACATGAACTCCAGCCATTAGCCATCGTGGACCAACGACCTTCCAGC
AGAGCCAGCAGCCGCGCCAGCAGCAGGCCTCGGCCTGATGACCTGGAGATTGCGGATCCACCGGTCGCCA
CCATGGTGAGCAAGGGCGAGGAGCTGTTCACCGGGGTGGTGCCCATCCTGGTCGAGCTGGACGGCGACGT
AAACGGCCACAAGTTCAGCGTCCGCGGCGAGGGCGAGGGCGATGCCACCAACGGCAAGCTGACCCTGAAG
TTCATCTGCACCACCGGCAAGCTGCCCGTGCCCTGGCCCACCCTCGTGACCACCTTCGGCTACGGCGTGG
CCTGCTTCAGCCGCTACCCCGACCACATGAAGCAGCACGACTTCTTCAAGTCCGCCATGCCCGAAGGCTA
CGTCCAGGAGCGCACCATCTCTTTCAAGGACGACGGTACCTACAAGACCCGCGCCGAGGTGAAGTTCGAG
GGCGACACCCTGGTGAACCGCATCGAGCTGAAGGGCATCGACTTCAAGGAGGACGGCAACATCCTGGGGC
ACAAGCTGGAGTACAACTTCAACAGCCACAACGTCTATATCACGGCCGACAAGCAGAAGAACGGCATCAA
GGCTAACTTCAAGATCCGCCACAACGTTGAGGACGGCAGCGTGCAGCTCGCCGACCACTACCAGCAGAAC
ACCCCCATCGGCGACGGCCCCGTGCTGCTGCCCGACAACCACTACCTGAGCCATCAGTCCGCCCTGAGCA
AAGACCCCAACGAGAAGCGCGATCACATGGTCCTGCTGGAGTTCGTGACCGCCGCCGGGATCACTCTCGG
CATGGACGAGCTGTACAAGTAAGCGGCCGCGACTCTAGATCATAATCAGCCATACC
